>Addgene plasmid #180440 | STR-KDEL_PSAP-SBP-mCherry | addgene full sequence | sequence record 356577 | Addgene NGS Result
GACGGATCGGGAGATCTCCCGATCCCCTATGGTGCACTCTCAGTACAATCTGCTCTGATGCCGCATAGTT
AAGCCAGTATCTGCTCCCTGCTTGTGTGTTGGAGGTCGCTGAGTAGTGCGCGAGCAAAATTTAAGCTACA
ACAAGGCAAGGCTTGACCGACAATTGCATGAAGAATCTGCTTAGGGTTAGGCGTTTTGCGCTGCTTCGCG
ATGTACGGGCCAGATATACGCGTTGACATTGATTATTGACTAGTTATTAATAGTAATCAATTACGGGGTC
ATTAGTTCATAGCCCATATATGGAGTTCCGCGTTACATAACTTACGGTAAATGGCCCGCCTGGCTGACCG
CCCAACGACCCCCGCCCATTGACGTCAATAATGACGTATGTTCCCATAGTAACGCCAATAGGGACTTTCC
ATTGACGTCAATGGGTGGAGTATTTACGGTAAACTGCCCACTTGGCAGTACATCAAGTGTATCATATGCC
AAGTACGCCCCCTATTGACGTCAATGACGGTAAATGGCCCGCCTGGCATTATGCCCAGTACATGACCTTA
TGGGACTTTCCTACTTGGCAGTACATCTACGTATTAGTCATCGCTATTACCATGGTGATGCGGTTTTGGC
AGTACATCAATGGGCGTGGATAGCGGTTTGACTCACGGGGATTTCCAAGTCTCCACCCCATTGACGTCAA
TGGGAGTTTGTTTTGGCACCAAAATCAACGGGACTTTCCAAAATGTCGTAACAACTCCGCCCCATTGACG
CAAATGGGCGGTAGGCGTGTACGGTGGGAGGTCTATATAAGCAGAGCTCTCTGGCTAACTAGAGAACCCA
CTGCTTACTGGCTTATCGAAATTAATACGACTCACTATAGGGAGACCCAAGCTTGGTACCGAGCTCGGAT
CGATATCTGCGGCCTAGCTAGCGCTTAAGGCCTGTTAACCGGTATGGATGTATGCGTCCGTCTTGCCCTG
TGGCTCCTCTGGGGACTCCTCCTGCACCAGGGCCAGAGCCTCAGCCATAGTCACAGTGAGAAGGCGACAG
GAACCAGCTCGGGCGCCGGTTTAAACGACCCTAGCAAAGACTCAAAAGCTCAGGTGTCCGCTGCCGAGGC
TGGCATTACTGGAACATGGTACAATCAGCTCGGGAGCACCTTTATTGTGACTGCTGGAGCCGATGGAGCC
CTCACCGGAACATACGAATCTGCTGTGGGAAACGCCGAATCACGGTACGTCCTCACTGGCCGATACGATA
GTGCCCCTGCCACCGACGGATCTGGGACTGCCCTGGGATGGACTGTCGCTTGGAAAAACAACTACCGGAA
TGCTCATTCTGCCACAACATGGAGTGGACAGTACGTGGGAGGCGCTGAGGCTAGAATCAATACACAGTGG
CTGCTCACATCTGGCACAACCGAGGCAAATGCTTGGAAATCCACCCTGGTGGGACATGACACATTCACCA
AAGTGAAACCCTCCGCCGCTTCAATCGATGCCGCCAAAAAAGCCGGAGTCAACAACGGCAATCCTCTGGA
TGCCGTCCAGCAGCTCGGACCGAAAGATGAACTGTGAGCGGCCGCATAGATAACTGATCCAGTGTGCTGG
AATTAATTCGCTGTCTGCGAGGGCCAGCTGTTGGGGTGAGTACTCCCTCTCAAAAGCGGGCATGACTTCT
GCGCTAAGATTGTCAGTTTCCAAAAACGAGGAGGATTTGATATTCACCTGGCCCGCGGTGATGCCTTTGA
GGGTGGCCGCGTCCATCTGGTCAGAAAAGACAATCTTTTTGTTGTCAAGCTTGAGGTGTGGCAGGCTTGA
GATCTGGCCATACACTTGAGTGACAATGACATCCACTTTGCCTTTCTCTCCACAGGTGTCCACTCCCAGG
TCCAACTGCAGGTCGAGCATGCATCTAGGGCGGCCAATTCCGCCCCTCTCCCCCCCCCCCTCTCCCTCCC
CCCCCCCTAACGTTACTGGCCGAAGCCGCTTGGAATAAGGCCGGTGTGCGTTTGTCTATATGTTATTTTC
CACCATATTGCCGTCTTTTGGCAATGTGAGGGCCCGGAAACCTGGCCCTGTCTTCTTGACGAGCATTCCT
AGGGGTCTTTCCCCTCTCGCCAAAGGAATGCAAGGTCTGTTGAATGTCGTGAAGGAAGCAGTTCCTCTGG
AAGCTTCTTGAAGACAAACAACGTCTGTAGCGACCCTTTGCAGGCAGCGGAACCCCCCACCTGGCGACAG
GTGCCTCTGCGGCCAAAAGCCACGTGTATAAGATACACCTGCAAAGGCGGCACAACCCCAGTGCCACGTT
GTGAGTTGGATAGTTGTGGAAAGAGTCAAATGGCTCTCCTCAAGCGTATTCAACAAGGGGCTGAAGGATG
CCCAGAAGGTACCCCATTGTATGGGATCTGATCTGGGGCCTCGGTGCACATGCTTTACATGTGTTTAGTC
GAGGTTAAAAAAACGTCTAGGCCCCCCGAACCACGGGGACGTGGTTTTCCTTTGAAAAACACGATGATAA
GCTTGCCACAACCCGGGAGGCGCGCCATGTACGCCCTCTTCCTCCTGGCCAGCCTCCTGGGCGCGGCTCT
AGCCGGCCCGGTCCTTGGACTGAAAGAATGCACCAGGGGCTCGGCAGTGTGGTGCCAGAATGTGAAGACG
GCGTCCGACTGCGGGGCAGTGAAGCACTGCCTGCAGACCGTTTGGAACAAGCCAACAGTGAAATCCCTTC
CCTGCGACATATGCAAAGACGTTGTCACCGCAGCTGGTGATATGCTGAAGGACAATGCCACTGAGGAGGA
GATCCTTGTTTACTTGGAGAAGACCTGTGACTGGCTTCCGAAACCGAACATGTCTGCTTCATGCAAGGAG
ATAGTGGACTCCTACCTCCCTGTCATCCTGGACATCATTAAAGGAGAAATGAGCCGTCCTGGGGAGGTGT
GCTCTGCTCTCAACCTCTGCGAGTCTCTCCAGAAGCACCTAGCAGAGCTGAATCACCAGAAGCAGCTGGA
GTCCAATAAGATCCCAGAGCTGGACATGACTGAGGTGGTGGCCCCCTTCATGGCCAACATCCCTCTCCTC
CTCTACCCTCAGGACGGCCCCCGCAGCAAGCCCCAGCCAAAGGATAATGGGGACGTTTGCCAGGACTGCA
TTCAGATGGTGACTGACATCCAGACTGCTGTACGGACCAACTCCACCTTTGTCCAGGCCTTGGTGGAACA
TGTCAAGGAGGAGTGTGACCGCCTGGGCCCTGGCATGGCCGACATATGCAAGAACTATATCAGCCAGTAT
TCTGAAATTGCTATCCAGATGATGATGCACATGCAACCCAAGGAGATCTGTGCGCTGGTTGGGTTCTGTG
ATGAGGTGAAAGAGATGCCCATGCAGACTCTGGTCCCCGCCAAAGTGGCCTCCAAGAATGTCATCCCTGC
CCTGGAACTGGTGGAGCCCATTAAGAAGCACGAGGTCCCAGCAAAGTCTGATGTTTACTGTGAGGTGTGT
GAATTCCTGGTGAAGGAGGTGACCAAGCTGATTGACAACAACAAGACTGAGAAAGAAATACTCGACGCTT
TTGACAAAATGTGCTCGAAGCTGCCGAAGTCCCTGTCGGAAGAGTGCCAGGAGGTGGTGGACACGTACGG
CAGCTCCATCCTGTCCATCCTGCTGGAGGAGGTCAGCCCTGAGCTGGTGTGCAGCATGCTGCACCTCTGC
TCTGGCACGCGGCTGCCTGCACTGACCGTTCACGTGACTCAGCCAAAGGACGGTGGCTTCTGCGAAGTGT
GCAAGAAGCTGGTGGGTTATTTGGATCGCAACCTGGAGAAAAACAGCACCAAGCAGGAGATCCTGGCTGC
TCTTGAGAAAGGCTGCAGCTTCCTGCCAGACCCTTACCAGAAGCAGTGTGATCAGTTTGTGGCAGAGTAC
GAGCCCGTGCTGATCGAGATCCTGGTGGAGGTGATGGATCCTTCCTTCGTGTGCTTGAAAATTGGAGCCT
GCCCCTCGGCCCATAAGCCCTTGTTGGGAACTGAGAAGTGTATATGGGGCCCAAGCTACTGGTGCCAGAA
CACAGAGACAGCAGCCCAGTGCAATGCTGTCGAGCATTGCAAACGCCATGTGTGGAACGCCGTCGACGAG
AAGACCACTGGTTGGCGAGGTGGACACGTTGTTGAAGGACTGGCTGGGGAACTTGAACAACTTCGTGCAC
GACTGGAGCATCACCCACAAGGTCAACGTGAACCACCTGCAGGTGTGAGCAAGGGCGAGGAGGATAACAT
GGCCATCATCAAGGAGTTCATGCGCTTCAAGGTGCACATGGAGGGCTCCGTGAACGGCCACGAGTTCGAG
ATCGAGGGCGAGGGCGAGGGCCGCCCCTACGAGGGCACCCAGACCGCCAAGCTGAAGGTGACCAAGGGTG
GCCCCCTGCCCTTCGCCTGGGACATCCTGTCCCCTCAGTTCATGTACGGCTCCAAGGCCTACGTGAAGCA
CCCCGCCGACATCCCCGACTACTTGAAGCTGTCCTTCCCCGAGGGCTTCAAGTGGGAGCGCGTGATGAAC
TTCGAGGACGGCGGCGTGGTGACCGTGACCCAGGACTCCTCCCTACAGGACGGCGAGTTCATCTACAAGG
TGAAGCTGCGCGGCACCAACTTCCCCTCCGACGGCCCCGTAATGCAGAAGAAGACCATGGGCTGGGAGGC
CTCCTCCGAGCGGATGTACCCCGAGGACGGCGCCCTGAAGGGCGAGATCAAGCAGAGGCTGAAGCTGAAG
GACGGCGGCCACTACGACGCTGAGGTCAAGACCACCTACAAGGCCAAGAAGCCCGTGCAGCTGCCCGGCG
CCTACAACGTCAACATCAAGTTGGACATCACCTCCCACAACGAGGACTACACCATCGTGGAACAGTACGA
ACGCGCCGAGGGCCGCCACTCCACCGGTGGCATGGACGAGCTGTACAAGTAGGGCCGGCCACTGGAAAAT
GGCGGAACCTCTCTGTCTGAAAAAACTGTGCTGCTGCTGGTGACTCCCTTTCTGGCCGCTGCTTGGTCCC
TCCACCCATGAGGCCTCGAGGGCCAATTAATTAACTCTAGATAACTGATCATAATCAGCCATACCACATT
TGTAGAGGTTTTACTTGCTTTAAAAAACCTCCCACACCTCCCCCTGAACCTGAAACATAAAATGAATGCA
ATTGTTGTTGTTAACTTGTTTATTGCAGCTTATAATGGTTACAAATAAAGCAATAGCATCACAAATTTCA
CAAATAAAGCATTTTTTTCACTGCATTCTAGTTGTGGTTTGTCCAAACTCATCAATGTATCTTAACGCGT
CGAGTGCATTCTAGTTGTGGTTTGTCCAAACTCATCAATGTATCTTATCATGTCTGTATACCGTCGACCT
CTAGCTAGAGCTTGGCGTAATCATGGTCATAGCTGTTTCCTGTGTGAAATTGTTATCCGCTCACAATTCC
ACACAACATACGAGCCGGAAGCATAAAGTGTAAAGCCTGGGGTGCCTAATGAGTGAGCTAACTCACATTA
ATTGCGTTGCGCTCACTGCCCGCTTTCCAGTCGGGAAACCTGTCGTGCCAGCTGCATTAATGAATCGGCC
AACGCGCGGGGAGAGGCGGTTTGCGTATTGGGCGCTCTTCCGCTTCCTCGCTCACTGACTCGCTGCGCTC
GGTCGTTCGGCTGCGGCGAGCGGTATCAGCTCACTCAAAGGCGGTAATACGGTTATCCACAGAATCAGGG
GATAACGCAGGAAAGAACATGTGAGCAAAAGGCCAGCAAAAGGCCAGGAACCGTAAAAAGGCCGCGTTGC
TGGCGTTTTTCCATAGGCTCCGCCCCCCTGACGAGCATCACAAAAATCGACGCTCAAGTCAGAGGTGGCG
AAACCCGACAGGACTATAAAGATACCAGGCGTTTCCCCCTGGAAGCTCCCTCGTGCGCTCTCCTGTTCCG
ACCCTGCCGCTTACCGGATACCTGTCCGCCTTTCTCCCTTCGGGAAGCGTGGCGCTTTCTCATAGCTCAC
GCTGTAGGTATCTCAGTTCGGTGTAGGTCGTTCGCTCCAAGCTGGGCTGTGTGCACGAACCCCCCGTTCA
GCCCGACCGCTGCGCCTTATCCGGTAACTATCGTCTTGAGTCCAACCCGGTAAGACACGACTTATCGCCA
CTGGCAGCAGCCACTGGTAACAGGATTAGCAGAGCGAGGTATGTAGGCGGTGCTACAGAGTTCTTGAAGT
GGTGGCCTAACTACGGCTACACTAGAAGAACAGTATTTGGTATCTGCGCTCTGCTGAAGCCAGTTACCTT
CGGAAAAAGAGTTGGTAGCTCTTGATCCGGCAAACAAACCACCGCTGGTAGCGGTGGTTTTTTTGTTTGC
AAGCAGCAGATTACGCGCAGAAAAAAAGGATCTCAAGAAGATCCTTTGATCTTTTCTACGGGGTCTGACG
CTCAGTGGAACGAAAACTCACGTTAAGGGATTTTGGTCATGAGATTATCAAAAAGGATCTTCACCTAGAT
CCTTTTAAATTAAAAATGAAGTTTTAAATCAATCTAAAGTATATATGAGTAAACTTGGTCTGACAGTTAC
CAATGCTTAATCAGTGAGGCACCTATCTCAGCGATCTGTCTATTTCGTTCATCCATAGTTGCCTGACTCC
CCGTCGTGTAGATAACTACGATACGGGAGGGCTTACCATCTGGCCCCAGTGCTGCAATGATACCGCGAGA
CCCACGCTCACCGGCTCCAGATTTATCAGCAATAAACCAGCCAGCCGGAAGGGCCGAGCGCAGAAGTGGT
CCTGCAACTTTATCCGCCTCCATCCAGTCTATTAATTGTTGCCGGGAAGCTAGAGTAAGTAGTTCGCCAG
TTAATAGTTTGCGCAACGTTGTTGCCATTGCTACAGGCATCGTGGTGTCACGCTCGTCGTTTGGTATGGC
TTCATTCAGCTCCGGTTCCCAACGATCAAGGCGAGTTACATGATCCCCCATGTTGTGCAAAAAAGCGGTT
AGCTCCTTCGGTCCTCCGATCGTTGTCAGAAGTAAGTTGGCCGCAGTGTTATCACTCATGGTTATGGCAG
CACTGCATAATTCTCTTACTGTCATGCCATCCGTAAGATGCTTTTCTGTGACTGGTGAGTACTCAACCAA
GTCATTCTGAGAATAGTGTATGCGGCGACCGAGTTGCTCTTGCCCGGCGTCAATACGGGATAATACCGCG
CCACATAGCAGAACTTTAAAAGTGCTCATCATTGGAAAACGTTCTTCGGGGCGAAAACTCTCAAGGATCT
TACCGCTGTTGAGATCCAGTTCGATGTAACCCACTCGTGCACCCAACTGATCTTCAGCATCTTTTACTTT
CACCAGCGTTTCTGGGTGAGCAAAAACAGGAAGGCAAAATGCCGCAAAAAAGGGAATAAGGGCGACACGG
AAATGTTGAATACTCATACTCTTCCTTTTTCAATATTATTGAAGCATTTATCAGGGTTATTGTCTCATGA
GCGGATACATATTTGAATGTATTTAGAAAAATAAACAAATAGGGGTTCCGCGCACATTTCCCCGAAAAGT
GCCACCTGACGTC
Features (pLannotate 1.2.2; 22 found; start..end, strand, type, name):
     28..80      -  misc_feature   bom (fragment): basis of mobility region from pBR322
    235..614     +  enhancer       CMV enhancer: human cytomegalovirus immediate early enhancer
    615..818     +  promoter       CMV promoter: human cytomegalovirus (CMV) immediate early promoter
    814..847     +  LTR            5' LTR (truncated) (fragment): truncated 5' long terminal repeat (LTR) from HIV-1
    863..881     +  promoter       T7 promoter: promoter for bacteriophage T7 RNA polymerase
    954..1067    +  CDS            STIM1 (fragment): STIM1_HUMAN - Also known as GOK From Homo sapiens (Human).
   1053..1553    +  CDS            SAV_STRAV (fragment): Experimental evidence at protein level: Swiss-Prot protein existence level 1. The biological function of streptavidin is not known. Forms a strong non-covalent specific complex with biotin (one molecule of biotin per subunit of streptavidin). From Streptomyces avidinii.
   1646..1875    +  intron         chimeric intron: chimera between introns from adenovirus and immunoglobulin heavy chain genes
   2058..2520    +  misc_feature   IRES: internal ribosome entry site (IRES) of the encephalomyocarditis virus (EMCV)
   2547..4118    +  CDS            PSAP: SAP_HUMAN - Also known as GLBA, SAP1. Experimental evidence at protein level: Swiss-Prot protein existence level 1. Saposins are specific low-molecular mass non-enzymic proteins, they participate in the lysosomal degradation of sphingolipids, which takes place by the sequential action of specific hydrolases. From Homo sapiens (Human).
   4245..4952    +  CDS            mCherry: monomeric derivative of DsRed fluorescent protein (Shaner et al., 2004) mammalian codon-optimized
   4962..5048    +  CDS            CD59 (fragment): CD59_HUMAN - Also known as MIC11, MIN1, MIN2, MIN3, MSK21. Experimental evidence at protein level: Swiss-Prot protein existence level 1. The soluble form from urine retains its specific complement binding activity, but exhibits greatly reduced ability to inhibit MAC assembly on cell membranes. From Homo sapiens (Human).
   5086..5170    +  CDS            large T antigen (fragment): large T antigen from SV40 (simian virus 40)
   5193..5314    +  polyA_signal   SV40 poly(A) signal: SV40 polyadenylation signal
   5325..5376    +  polyA_signal   SV40 poly(A) signal (fragment): SV40 polyadenylation signal
   5440..5456    -  protein_bind   lac operator: The lac repressor binds to the lac operator to inhibit transcription in E. coli. This inhibition can be relieved by adding lactose or isopropyl-β-D-thiogalactopyranoside (IPTG). lac repressor encoded by lacI
   5464..5494    -  promoter       lac promoter: promoter for the E. coli lac operon
   5509..5530    -  protein_bind   CAP binding site: CAP binding activates transcription in the presence of cAMP. E. coli catabolite activator protein
   5543..5635    -  CDS            lacI (fragment): lac repressor; lacI; The lac repressor binds to the lac operator to inhibit transcription in E. coli. This inhibition can be relieved by adding lactose or isopropyl-β-D-thiogalactopyranoside (IPTG).
   5818..6406    -  rep_origin     ori: high-copy-number ColE1/pMB1/pBR322/pUC origin of replication
   6577..7437    -  CDS            AmpR: β-lactamase; bla; confers resistance to ampicillin, carbenicillin, and related antibiotics
   7438..7542    -  promoter       AmpR promoter: bla
