[The description below was written by a language model from this plasmid's Addgene catalogue record and pLannotate feature annotations shown in this document.]
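Description:
STR-KDEL_PSAP-SBP-mCherry is a mammalian expression plasmid built on the pIRESneo3 backbone that produces two proteins from a single bicistronic transcript. It is propagated in E. coli as a high-copy plasmid through a ColE1/pUC-type origin and selected with ampicillin via the AmpR (β-lactamase) cassette. No neomycin resistance gene appears in the 7,573 nt feature table. This suggests the position downstream of the IRES, normally occupied by that marker in the parental vector, now carries the reporter, so no mammalian selection marker is evident.

Transcription is driven by the CMV immediate early enhancer and promoter. The first open reading frame matches a short N-terminal fragment of human STIM1, most likely serving as a signal sequence, followed by streptavidin. According to the plasmid name and stated purpose, this protein ends in a KDEL ER-retention motif, which is too short to be annotated separately. A chimeric intron and the EMCV IRES follow, allowing cap-independent translation of the second cistron: human prosaposin (PSAP) fused at its C terminus to a streptavidin-binding peptide (SBP) and mCherry. The SBP is not annotated but would fit the gap between the PSAP and mCherry features. A short CD59 fragment annotated after mCherry may be a remnant of a parental construct, and the record does not explain it. An SV40 poly(A) signal terminates the transcript.

This hook-and-reporter layout is characteristic of a retention-using-selective-hooks (RUSH) system. ER-resident streptavidin holds the SBP-tagged cargo in the ER until added biotin competes it off, releasing a synchronised wave of fluorescent prosaposin. The associated publication concerns ER exit of progranulin and prosaposin, consistent with imaging prosaposin secretory trafficking.
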