Addgene plasmid #180440: STR-KDEL_PSAP-SBP-mCherry
Purpose: Co-expresses (via IRES) streptavidin-KDEL and Prosaposin-SBP-mCherry
Depositing lab: Shawn Ferguson. Depositing organization: Yale University. Publication: Efficient progranulin exit from the ER requires its interaction with prosaposin, a Surf4 cargo. Devireddy S, Ferguson SM. J Cell Biol. 2022 Feb 7;221(2):e202104044. doi: 10.1083/jcb.202104044. Epub 2021 Dec 17. PubMed 34919127.
Backbone
  Vector backbone: pIRESneo3
  Backbone manufacturer: Clontech
  Vector type: Mammalian Expression
Growth in bacteria
  Bacterial resistance: Ampicillin, 100 μg/mL
  Growth temperature: 37°C
  Growth strain: DH5alpha
  Copy number: High Copy
Gene/Insert
  Gene/Insert name: Prosaposin (alt name: PSAP)
  Entrez Gene: PSAP (a.k.a. GLBA, PARK24, PSAPD, SAP1, SAP2)
  Tag / fusion protein: SBP-mCherry (C terminal on insert)
Terms and licenses: Academic/Nonprofit Terms; Industry Terms: Not Available to Industry
How to cite: STR-KDEL_PSAP-SBP-mCherry was a gift from Shawn Ferguson (Addgene plasmid # 180440 ; http://n2t.net/addgene:180440 ; RRID:Addgene_180440)
